>Addgene plasmid #66071 | DVK_GH | depositor full sequence | sequence record 114501 | DVK_GH sequence 2731 bps
TGCCAGAGACCTGCACCATATGCGGTGTGAAATACCGCACAGATGCGTAAGGAGAAAATACCGCATCAGG
CGCCATTCGCCATTCAGGCTGCGCAACTGTTGGGAAGGGCGATCGGTGCGGGCCTCTTCGCTATTACGCC
AGCTGGCGAAAGGGGGATGTGCTGCAAGGCGATTAAGTTGGGTAACGCCAGGGTTTTCCCAGTCACGACG
TTGTAAAACGACGGCCAGTGAATTCGAGCTCGGTACCCGGGGATCCTCTAGAGTCGACCTGCAGGCATGC
AAGCTTGGCGTAATCATGGTCATAGCTGTTTCCTGTGTGAAATTGTTATCCGCTCACAATTCCACACAAC
ATACGAGCCGGAAGCATAAAGTGTAAAGCCTGGGGTGCCTAATGAGTGAGCTAACTCACATTAATTGCGT
TGCGCTCACTGCCCGCTTTCCAGTCGGGAAACCTGTCGTGCCAGCTGCATTAATGAATCGGCCAACGCGC
GGGGGTCTCTACTAATGTCTTCTACTAGTAGCGGCCGCTGCAGTCCGGCAAAAAAGGGCAAGGTGTCACC
ACCCTGCCCTTTTTCTTTAAAACCGAAAAGATTACTTCGCGTTATGCAGGCTTCCTCGCTCACTGACTCG
CTGCGCTCGGTCGTTCGGCTGCGGCGAGCGGTATCAGCTCACTCAAAGGCGGTAATACGGTTATCCACAG
AATCAGGGGATAACGCAGGAAAGAACATGTGAGCAAAAGGCCAGCAAAAGGCCAGGAACCGTAAAAAGGC
CGCGTTGCTGGCGTTTTTCCACAGGCTCCGCCCCCCTGACGAGCATCACAAAAATCGACGCTCAAGTCAG
AGGTGGCGAAACCCGACAGGACTATAAAGATACCAGGCGTTTCCCCCTGGAAGCTCCCTCGTGCGCTCTC
CTGTTCCGACCCTGCCGCTTACCGGATACCTGTCCGCCTTTCTCCCTTCGGGAAGCGTGGCGCTTTCTCA
TAGCTCACGCTGTAGGTATCTCAGTTCGGTGTAGGTCGTTCGCTCCAAGCTGGGCTGTGTGCACGAACCC
CCCGTTCAGCCCGACCGCTGCGCCTTATCCGGTAACTATCGTCTTGAGTCCAACCCGGTAAGACACGACT
TATCGCCACTGGCAGCAGCCACTGGTAACAGGATTAGCAGAGCGAGGTATGTAGGCGGTGCTACAGAGTT
CTTGAAGTGGTGGCCTAACTACGGCTACACTAGAAGAACAGTATTTGGTATCTGCGCTCTGCTGAAGCCA
GTTACCTTCGGAAAAAGAGTTGGTAGCTCTTGATCCGGCAAACAAACCACCGCTGGTAGCGGTGGTTTTT
TTGTTTGCAAGCAGCAGATTACGCGCAGAAAAAAAGGATCTCAAGAAGATCCTTTGATCTTTTCTACGGG
GTCTGACGCTCAGTGGAACGAAAACTCACGTTAAGGGATTTTGGTCATGAGATTATCAAAAAGGATCTTC
ACCTAGATCCTTTTAAATTAAAAATGAAGTTTTAAATCAATCTAAAGTATATATGAGTAAACTTGGTCTG
ACAGCTCGAGTCCCGTCAAGTCAGCGTAATGCTCTGCCAGTGTTACAACCAATTAACCAATTCTGATTAG
AAAAACTCATCGAGCATCAAATGAAACTGCAATTTATTCATATCAGGATTATCAATACCATATTTTTGAA
AAAGCCGTTTCTGTAATGAAGGAGAAAACTCACCGAGGCAGTTCCATAGGATGGCAAGATCCTGGTATCG
GTCTGCGATTCCGACTCGTCCAACATCAATACAACCTATTAATTTCCCCTCGTCAAAAATAAGGTTATCA
AGTGAGAAATCACCATGAGTGACGACTGAATCCGGTGAGAATGGCAAAAGCTTATGCATTTCTTTCCAGA
CTTGTTCAACAGGCCAGCCATTACGCTCGTCATCAAAATCACTCGCATCAACCAAACCGTTATTCATTCG
TGATTGCGCCTGAGCGAGACGAAATACGCGATCGCTGTTAAAAGGACAATTACAAACAGGAATCGAATGC
AACCGGCGCAGGAACACTGCCAGCGCATCAACAATATTTTCACCTGAATCAGGATATTCTTCTAATACCT
GGAATGCTGTTTTCCCGGGGATCGCAGTGGTGAGTAACCATGCATCATCAGGAGTACGGATAAAATGCTT
GATGGTCGGAAGAGGCATAAATTCCGTCAGCCAGTTTAGTCTGACCATCTCATCTGTAACATCATTGGCA
ACGCTACCTTTGCCATGTTTCAGAAACAACTCTGGCGCATCGGGCTTCCCATACAATCGATAGATTGTCG
CACCTGATTGCCCGACATTATCGCGAGCCCATTTATACCCATATAAATCAGCATCCATGTTGGAATTTAA
TCGCGGCCTGGAGCAAGACGTTTCCCGTTGAATATGGCTCATAACACCCCTTGTATTACTGTTTATGTAA
GCAGACAGTTTTATTGTTCATGATGATATATTTTTATCTTGTGCAATGTAACATCAGAGATTTTGAGACA
CAACGTGGCTTTGTTGAATAAATCGAACTTTTGCTGAGTTGAAGGATCAGCTCGAGTGCCACCTGACGTC
TAAGAAACCATTATTATCATGACATTAACCTATAAAAATAGGCGTATCACGAGGCAGAATTTCAGATAAA
AAAAATCCTTAGCTTTCGCTAAGGATGATTTCTGGAATTCGCGGCCGCTTCTAGAGACTAGTGGAAGACA
T
Features (pLannotate 1.2.2; 13 found; start..end, strand, type, name):
     12..70      +  misc_feature   bom (fragment): basis of mobility region from pBR322
     76..233     -  CDS            lacZα (fragment): LacZα fragment of β-galactosidase; lacZ fragment
    230..286     +  misc_feature   MCS: pUC18/19 multiple cloning site
    323..339     -  protein_bind   lac operator: The lac repressor binds to the lac operator to inhibit transcription in E. coli. This inhibition can be relieved by adding lactose or isopropyl-β-D-thiogalactopyranoside (IPTG). lac repressor encoded by lacI
    347..377     -  promoter       lac promoter: promoter for the E. coli lac operon
    392..413     -  protein_bind   CAP binding site: CAP binding activates transcription in the presence of cAMP. E. coli catabolite activator protein
    426..494     -  CDS            lacI (fragment): lac repressor; lacI; The lac repressor binds to the lac operator to inhibit transcription in E. coli. This inhibition can be relieved by adding lactose or isopropyl-β-D-thiogalactopyranoside (IPTG).
    513..533     +  misc_feature   BioBrick suffix: universal suffix for all parts
    534..591     +  terminator     his operon terminator: This putative transcriptin terminator from the E. coli his operon has a 2-bp deletion introduced during synthesis. Its efficiency has not been determined.
    786..1374    -  rep_origin     ori: high-copy-number ColE1/pMB1/pBR322/pUC origin of replication
   1607..2422    -  CDS            KanR: aminoglycoside phosphotransferase; aph(3')-Ia; confers resistance to kanamycin in bacteria or G418 (Geneticin®) in eukaryotes
   2649..2692    -  terminator     bacterial terminator: putative bacterial transcription terminator
   2695..2716    +  misc_feature   BioBrick prefix: BioBrick prefix for parts that do not start with "ATG"
