[The description below was written by a language model from this plasmid's Addgene catalogue record and pLannotate feature annotations shown in this document.]
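Description:
DVK_GH is an empty destination vector from the CIDAR MoClo (modular cloning) system for E. coli synthetic biology, built on the BioBrick backbone pSB1K3. At about 2.7 kb, it is a compact bacterial plasmid that replicates from a ColE1/pMB1-type origin, annotated as high-copy although the catalogue lists copy number as unknown. It is selected with kanamycin through the aph(3')-Ia aminoglycoside phosphotransferase gene. Remnants of the parental BioBrick architecture are visible in the feature table: the BioBrick prefix and suffix flank the cloning region, with a putative bacterial terminator upstream of the prefix and a his operon terminator downstream of the suffix. These terminators help insulate the cloning site from transcription in the rest of the backbone.

The vector carries no insert. Between the prefix and suffix sits a lacZα screening cassette consisting of a CAP binding site, lac promoter, lac operator, a pUC-type multiple cloning site and the LacZα fragment. Short lacI and bom fragments were evidently carried along with this cassette. The notation [G:LacZa:H] indicates that the cassette is bounded by the MoClo fusion sites designated G and H. In a Golden Gate-style reaction, Type IIS digestion releases the lacZα cassette, and parts or assemblies bearing matching G and H overhangs ligate directionally in its place. The record does not annotate the fusion sites or state which restriction enzymes are used. Loss of α-complementation in a suitable host such as DH5alpha allows blue/white screening, with correct assemblies appearing as white colonies. The kanamycin marker fits MoClo's usual practice of alternating antibiotic selection between assembly levels, although the record does not state which level this vector serves.
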