Addgene plasmid #66071: DVK_GH
Purpose: (Empty Backbone) MoClo Destination Vector: (based on pSB1K3) [G:LacZa:H]
Depositing lab: Douglas Densmore. Publication: CIDAR MoClo: Improved MoClo Assembly Standard and New E. coli Part Library Enable Rapid Combinatorial Design for Synthetic and Traditional Biology. Iverson SV, Haddock TL, Beal J, Densmore DM. ACS Synth Biol. 2016 Jan 15;5(1):99-103. doi: 10.1021/acssynbio.5b00124. Epub 2015 Nov 4. PubMed 26479688.
Backbone
  Vector backbone: DVK
  Vector type: Synthetic Biology ; Destination Vector
Growth in bacteria
  Bacterial resistance: Kanamycin, 50 μg/mL
  Growth temperature: 37°C
  Growth strain: DH5alpha
  Copy number: Unknown
Gene/Insert
  Gene/Insert name: None
  Species: Synthetic
  Cloning method: Unknown
Terms and licenses: Academic/Nonprofit Terms; Industry Terms: Not Available to Industry
How to cite: DVK_GH was a gift from Douglas Densmore (Addgene plasmid # 66071 ; http://n2t.net/addgene:66071 ; RRID:Addgene_66071)
