>Addgene plasmid #66071 | DVK_GH | addgene partial sequence | sequence record 114500 | MoCloR 5'-gccacctgacgtctaagaaacc-3'
ATAGGCGTATCACGAGGCAGAATTTCAGATAAAAAAAATCCTTAGCTTTCGCTAAGGATGATTTCTGGAA
TTCGCGGCCGCTTCTAGAGACTAGTGGAAGACATTGCCAGAGACCTGCACCATATGCGGTGTGAAATACC
GCACAGATGCGTAAGGAGAAAATACCGCATCAGGCGCCATTCGCCATTCAGGCTGCGCAACTGTTGGGAA
GGGCGATCGGTGCGGGCCTCTTCGCTATTACGCCAGCTGGCGAAAGGGGGATGTGCTGCAAGGCGATTAA
GTTGGGTAACGCCAGGGTTTTCCCAGTCACGACGTTGTAAAACGACGGCCAGTGAATTCGAGCTCGGTAC
CCGGGGATCCTCTAGAGTCGACCTGCAGGCATGCAAGCTTGGCGTAATCATGGTCATAGCTGTTTCCTGT
GTGAAATTGTTATCCGCTCACAATTCCACACAACATACGAGCCGGAAGCATAAAGTGTAAAGCCTGGGGT
GCCTAATGAGTGAGCTAACTCACATTAATTGCGTTGCGCTCACTGCCCGCTTTCCAGTCGGGAAACCTGT
CGTGCCAGCTGCATTAATGAATCGGCCAACGCGCGGGGGTCTCTACTAATGTCTTCTACTAGTAGCGGCC
GCTGCAGTCCGGCAAAAAAGGGCAAGGTGTCACCACCCTGCCCTTTTTCTTTAAAACCGAAAAGATTACT
TCGCGTTATGCAGGCTTCCTCGCTCACTGACTCGCTGCGCTCGGTCGTTCGGCTGCGGCGAGCGGTATCA
GCTCACTCAAAGGCGGTAATACGGTTATCCACAGAATCAGGG
